Addgene plasmid #107831: pHBS1279 TDP43 RRM-GFP G348V
Purpose: To test the effect of sequence on TDP43 droplet properties
Depositing lab: Rajat Rohatgi. Depositing organization: Stanford University. Publication: Phase separation-deficient TDP43 remains functional in splicing. Schmidt HB, Barreau A, Rohatgi R. Nat Commun. 2019 Oct 25;10(1):4890. doi: 10.1038/s41467-019-12740-2. PubMed 31653829.
Backbone
  Vector backbone: pCS2-Dest
  Vector type: Mammalian Expression
Growth in bacteria
  Bacterial resistance: Ampicillin, 100 μg/mL
  Growth temperature: 37°C
  Growth strain: DH5alpha
  Copy number: High Copy
Gene/Insert
  Gene/Insert name: TARDBP mutant
  Species: H. sapiens (human)
  Mutation: G348V mutation in LLPS reporter
  Entrez Gene: TARDBP (a.k.a. ALS10, TDP-43)
  Cloning method: Gibson Cloning
Terms and licenses: Academic/Nonprofit Terms; Industry Terms: Not Available to Industry
How to cite: pHBS1279 TDP43 RRM-GFP G348V was a gift from Rajat Rohatgi (Addgene plasmid # 107831 ; http://n2t.net/addgene:107831 ; RRID:Addgene_107831)
