[The description below was written by a language model from this plasmid's Addgene catalogue record and pLannotate feature annotations shown in this document.]
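Description:
pHBS1279 TDP43 RRM-GFP G348V is a mammalian expression plasmid built on the pCS2-Dest backbone, carrying a mutant form of human TARDBP (TDP-43) configured as a fluorescent reporter for liquid-liquid phase separation. It is maintained in E. coli through a high-copy ColE1/pUC-type origin and selected with ampicillin via the β-lactamase gene. An f1 origin and remnants of lac regulatory and lacZα sequences are backbone carry-over with no evident role in the payload's function.

Expression in mammalian cells is driven by the simian cytomegalovirus IE94 enhancer/promoter and terminated by an SV40 polyadenylation signal. An SP6 promoter sits just downstream of the CMV element, which in pCS2-type vectors also allows in vitro synthesis of sense RNA; T7 and T3 promoter sequences lie beyond the insert in the opposite orientation. The insert, assembled by Gibson cloning, sits between attB1 and attB2 Gateway sites. The only feature annotated within it is a superfolder GFP coding sequence, flanked on both sides by several hundred unannotated bases. Together with the construct name, this suggests that GFP occupies the RRM region and is flanked by TDP-43 sequence, but the record does not spell out the domain boundaries. The reporter carries a G348V substitution, and the stated purpose is to test how sequence changes affect the properties of TDP-43 droplets, presumably by imaging the GFP signal.

Two sequence records are provided, a depositor sequence and a repository sequencing result. They differ by three nucleotides in length and show the same set and order of features.
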