Features (pLannotate 1.2.2; 17 found; start..end, strand, type, name):
     35..53      +  promoter       SP6 promoter: promoter for bacteriophage SP6 RNA polymerase
    108..132     +  protein_bind   attB1: mutant version of attB; recombination site for the Gateway® BP reaction BP Clonase™
    478..1179    +  CDS            Superfolder GFP: Superfolder GFP is a basic (constitutively fluorescent) green fluorescent protein published in 2005, derived from Aequorea victoria. It is reported to be a very rapidly-maturing weak dimer.
   1660..1684    -  protein_bind   attB2: mutant version of attB; recombination site for the Gateway® BP reaction BP Clonase™
   1707..1724    -  promoter       T7 promoter (fragment): promoter for bacteriophage T7 RNA polymerase
   1729..1863    -  polyA_signal   SV40 poly(A) signal: SV40 polyadenylation signal
   1976..1994    -  promoter       T3 promoter: promoter for bacteriophage T3 RNA polymerase
   2039..2055    -  protein_bind   lac operator: The lac repressor binds to the lac operator to inhibit transcription in E. coli. This inhibition can be relieved by adding lactose or isopropyl-β-D-thiogalactopyranoside (IPTG). lac repressor encoded by lacI
   2063..2093    -  promoter       lac promoter: promoter for the E. coli lac operon
   2108..2129    -  protein_bind   CAP binding site: CAP binding activates transcription in the presence of cAMP. E. coli catabolite activator protein
   2142..2234    -  CDS            lacI (fragment): lac repressor; lacI; The lac repressor binds to the lac operator to inhibit transcription in E. coli. This inhibition can be relieved by adding lactose or isopropyl-β-D-thiogalactopyranoside (IPTG).
   2417..3005    -  rep_origin     ori: high-copy-number ColE1/pMB1/pBR322/pUC origin of replication
   3176..4036    -  CDS            AmpR: β-lactamase; bla; confers resistance to ampicillin, carbenicillin, and related antibiotics
   4037..4141    -  promoter       AmpR promoter: bla
   4194..4622    -  rep_origin     f1 ori (sequence partly withheld): f1 bacteriophage origin of replication; arrow indicates direction of (+) strand synthesis
   4627..4693    -  CDS            lacZα (fragment): LacZα fragment of β-galactosidase; lacZ fragment
   4696..5680    +  promoter       CMV IE94 promoter: enhancer/promoter region of simian cytomegalovirus major immediate early transcription unit IE94
>Addgene plasmid #107831 | pHBS1279 TDP43 RRM-GFP G348V | depositor full sequence | sequence record 203680 | pHBS1279 TDP43 RRM-GFP G348V sequence 5680 bps
CGCCATTCTGCCTGGGGACGTCGGAGCAAGCTTGATTTAGGTGACACTATAGAATACAAGCTACTTGTTC
TTTTTGCAGGATCCCATCGATTCGAATTCAAGGATCAACAAGTTTGTACAAAAAAGCAGGCTGGCGCCGG
TACCACCGGTGCCACCATGGGATCCATGTCTGAATATATTCGGGTAACCGAAGATGAGAACGATGAGCCC
ATTGAAATACCATCGGAAGACGATGGGACGGTGCTGCTCTCCACGGTTACAGCCCAGTTTCCAGGGGCGT
GTGGGCTTCGCTACAGGAATCCAGTGTCTCAGTGTATGAGAGGTGTCCGGCTGGTAGAAGGAATTCTGCA
TGCCCCAGATGCTGGCTGGGGAAATCTGGTGTATGTTGTCAACTATCCAAAAGATAACAAAAGAAAAATG
GATGAGACAGATGCTTCATCAGCAGTGAAAGTGAAAAGAGCAGTCCAGAAAACATCCAGTAAAGGAGAGG
AACTATTTACAGGTACTGTGCCTATCAAAGTCGAGCTGGACGGCGACGTAAACGGCCACAAGTTCAGCGT
GCGTGGCGAGGGCGAGGGCGATGCCACCGAGGGCAAGCTGACCCTGAAGTTCATCTGCACCACCGGCAAG
CTGCCGGTGCCGTGGCCGACCCTCGTGACCACCCTGACCTACGGCGTGCAGTGCTTCAGCCGCTACCCGG
ACCACATGAAGCGTCACGACTTCTTCAAGTCCGCCATGCCGGAAGGCTACGTCCAGGAGCGCACCATCGA
GTTCAAGGACGACGGCACCTACAAGACCCGCGCGGAGGTGAAGTTCGAGGGCGACACCCTGGTGAACCGC
ATCGAGCTGAAGGGCAACGACTTCAAGGAGGACGGCAACATCCTGGGTCACAAGCTGGAGTACAACCACA
ACAGCCACAACGTCCGTATCGAAGCCGACAAGCAGAAGAACGGCATCAAGGCTAACTTCAAGATCCGCCA
CAACGTTGAGGACGGCAGCCAGCAGGAAGCCGACCACAAACAGCAGAACACCCCGATCGGCGACGGCCCG
GTGCGCCTGCCGGACAACCACTATCTGAGCACCCAGACCACGCTGAGCAAAGACCCGAACGAGAAGCGCG
ATCACATGGTCCTGAAGGAGTTCGTGACGGCAGCCGGTATCACTAAAGGTGAAGATGAAAGTGGATCCAA
TGCCGAACCTAAGCACAATAGCAATAGACAGTTAGAAAGAAGTGGAAGATTTGGTGGTAATCCAGGTGGC
TTTGGGAATCAGGGTGGATTTGGTAATAGCAGAGGGGGTGGAGCTGGTTTGGGAAACAATCAAGGTAGTA
ATATGGGTGGTGGGATGAACTTTGGTGCGTTCAGCATTAATCCAGCCATGATGGCTGCCGCCCAGGCAGC
ACTACAGAGCAGTTGGGGTATGATGGGCATGTTAGCCAGCCAGCAGAACCAGTCAGTCCCATCGGGTAAT
AACCAAAACCAAGGCAACATGCAGAGGGAGCCAAACCAGGCCTTCGGTTCTGGAAATAACTCTTATAGTG
GCTCTAATTCTGGTGCAGCAATTGGTTGGGGATCAGCATCCAATGCAGGGTCGGGCAGTGGTTTTAATGG
AGGCTTTGGCTCAAGCATGGATTCTAAGTCTTCTGGCTGGGGAATGTAGACCCAGCTTTCTTGTACAAAG
TGGTTGATCCTCTCGAGCCTCTAGAACTATAGTGAGTCGTATTACGTAGATCCAGACATGATAAGATACA
TTGATGAGTTTGGACAAACCACAACTAGAATGCAGTGAAAAAAATGCTTTATTTGTGAAATTTGTGATGC
TATTGCTTTATTTGTAACCATTATAAGCTGCAATAAACAAGTTAACAACAACAATTGCATTCATTTTATG
TTTCAGGTTCAGGGGGAGGTGTGGGAGGTTTTTTAATTCGCGGCCGCGGCGCCAATGCATTGGGCCCGGT
ACCCAGCTTTTGTTCCCTTTAGTGAGGGTTAATTGCGCGCTTGGCGTAATCATGGTCATAGCTGTTTCCT
GTGTGAAATTGTTATCCGCTCACAATTCCACACAACATACGAGCCGGAAGCATAAAGTGTAAAGCCTGGG
GTGCCTAATGAGTGAGCTAACTCACATTAATTGCGTTGCGCTCACTGCCCGCTTTCCAGTCGGGAAACCT
GTCGTGCCAGCTGCATTAATGAATCGGCCAACGCGCGGGGAGAGGCGGTTTGCGTATTGGGCGCTCTTCC
GCTTCCTCGCTCACTGACTCGCTGCGCTCGGTCGTTCGGCTGCGGCGAGCGGTATCAGCTCACTCAAAGG
CGGTAATACGGTTATCCACAGAATCAGGGGATAACGCAGGAAAGAACATGTGAGCAAAAGGCCAGCAAAA
GGCCAGGAACCGTAAAAAGGCCGCGTTGCTGGCGTTTTTCCATAGGCTCCGCCCCCCTGACGAGCATCAC
AAAAATCGACGCTCAAGTCAGAGGTGGCGAAACCCGACAGGACTATAAAGATACCAGGCGTTTCCCCCTG
GAAGCTCCCTCGTGCGCTCTCCTGTTCCGACCCTGCCGCTTACCGGATACCTGTCCGCCTTTCTCCCTTC
GGGAAGCGTGGCGCTTTCTCATAGCTCACGCTGTAGGTATCTCAGTTCGGTGTAGGTCGTTCGCTCCAAG
CTGGGCTGTGTGCACGAACCCCCCGTTCAGCCCGACCGCTGCGCCTTATCCGGTAACTATCGTCTTGAGT
CCAACCCGGTAAGACACGACTTATCGCCACTGGCAGCAGCCACTGGTAACAGGATTAGCAGAGCGAGGTA
TGTAGGCGGTGCTACAGAGTTCTTGAAGTGGTGGCCTAACTACGGCTACACTAGAAGGACAGTATTTGGT
ATCTGCGCTCTGCTGAAGCCAGTTACCTTCGGAAAAAGAGTTGGTAGCTCTTGATCCGGCAAACAAACCA
CCGCTGGTAGCGGTGGTTTTTTTGTTTGCAAGCAGCAGATTACGCGCAGAAAAAAAGGATCTCAAGAAGA
TCCTTTGATCTTTTCTACGGGGTCTGACGCTCAGTGGAACGAAAACTCACGTTAAGGGATTTTGGTCATG
AGATTATCAAAAAGGATCTTCACCTAGATCCTTTTAAATTAAAAATGAAGTTTTAAATCAATCTAAAGTA
TATATGAGTAAACTTGGTCTGACAGTTACCAATGCTTAATCAGTGAGGCACCTATCTCAGCGATCTGTCT
ATTTCGTTCATCCATAGTTGCCTGACTCCCCGTCGTGTAGATAACTACGATACGGGAGGGCTTACCATCT
GGCCCCAGTGCTGCAATGATACCGCGAGACCCACGCTCACCGGCTCCAGATTTATCAGCAATAAACCAGC
CAGCCGGAAGGGCCGAGCGCAGAAGTGGTCCTGCAACTTTATCCGCCTCCATCCAGTCTATTAATTGTTG
CCGGGAAGCTAGAGTAAGTAGTTCGCCAGTTAATAGTTTGCGCAACGTTGTTGCCATTGCTACAGGCATC
GTGGTGTCACGCTCGTCGTTTGGTATGGCTTCATTCAGCTCCGGTTCCCAACGATCAAGGCGAGTTACAT
GATCCCCCATGTTGTGCAAAAAAGCGGTTAGCTCCTTCGGTCCTCCGATCGTTGTCAGAAGTAAGTTGGC
CGCAGTGTTATCACTCATGGTTATGGCAGCACTGCATAATTCTCTTACTGTCATGCCATCCGTAAGATGC
TTTTCTGTGACTGGTGAGTACTCAACCAAGTCATTCTGAGAATAGTGTATGCGGCGACCGAGTTGCTCTT
GCCCGGCGTCAATACGGGATAATACCGCGCCACATAGCAGAACTTTAAAAGTGCTCATCATTGGAAAACG
TTCTTCGGGGCGAAAACTCTCAAGGATCTTACCGCTGTTGAGATCCAGTTCGATGTAACCCACTCGTGCA
CCCAACTGATCTTCAGCATCTTTTACTTTCACCAGCGTTTCTGGGTGAGCAAAAACAGGAAGGCAAAATG
CCGCAAAAAAGGGAATAAGGGCGACACGGAAATGTTGAATACTCATACTCTTCCTTTTTCAATATTATTG
AAGCATTTATCAGGGTTATTGTCTCATGAGCGGATACATATTTGAATGTATTTAGAAAAATAAACAAATA
GGGGTTCCGCGCACATTTCCCCGAAAAGTGCCACCTAAATTGTAAGCGTTAATATTTTGTTAAAATTCGC
GTTAAATTTTTGTTAAATCAGCTCATTTTTTAACCAATAGGCCGAAATCGGCAAAATCCCTTATAAATCA
AAAGAATAGACCGAGATAGGGT
[37 nt withheld, positions 4293-4329]
AAAGAACGTGGACTCCAACGTCAAAGG
[49 nt withheld, positions 4357-4405]
T
[91 nt withheld, positions 4407-4497]
G
[124 nt withheld, positions 4499-4622]
CCCATTCGCCATTCAGGCTGCGCAACTGTTGGGAAGGGCGATCGGTGCGGGCCTCTTCGCTATTACGCCA
GTCGACCATAGCCAATTCAATATGGCGTATATGGACTCATGCCAATTCAATATGGTGGATCTGGACCTGT
GCCAATTCAATATGGCGTATATGGACTCGTGCCAATTCAATATGGTGGATCTGGACCCCAGCCAATTCAA
TATGGCGGACTTGGCACCATGCCAATTCAATATGGCGGACTTGGCACTGTGCCAACTGGGGAGGGGTCTA
CTTGGCACGGTGCCAAGTTTGAGGAGGGGTCTTGGCCCTGTGCCAAGTCCGCCATATTGAATTGGCATGG
TGCCAATAATGGCGGCCATATTGGCTATATGCCAGGATCAATATATAGGCAATATCCAATATGGCCCTAT
GCCAATATGGCTATTGGCCAGGTTCAATACTATGTATTGGCCCTATGCCATATAGTATTCCATATATGGG
TTTTCCTATTGACGTAGATAGCCCCTCCCAATGGGCGGTCCCATATACCATATATGGGGCTTCCTAATAC
CGCCCATAGCCACTCCCCCATTGACGTCAATGGTCTCTATATATGGTCTTTCCTATTGACGTCATATGGG
CGGTCCTATTGACGTATATGGCGCCTCCCCCATTGACGTCAATTACGGTAAATGGCCCGCCTGGCTCAAT
GCCCATTGACGTCAATAGGACCACCCACCATTGACGTCAATGGGATGGCTCATTGCCCATTCATATCCGT
TCTCACGCCCCCTATTGACGTCAATGACGGTAAATGGCCCACTTGGCAGTACATCAATATCTATTAATAG
TAACTTGGCAAGTACATTACTATTGGAAGGACGCCAGGGTACATTGGCAGTACTCCCATTGACGTCAATG
GCGGTAAATGGCCCGCGATGGCTGCCAAGTACATCCCCATTGACGTCAATGGGGAGGGGCAATGACGCAA
ATGGGCGTTCCATTGACGTAAATGGGCGGTAGGCGTGCCTAATGGGAGGTCTATATAAGCAATGCTCGTT
TAGGGAAC
