Features (pLannotate 1.2.2; 17 found; start..end, strand, type, name):
     37..55      +  promoter       SP6 promoter: promoter for bacteriophage SP6 RNA polymerase
    110..134     +  protein_bind   attB1: mutant version of attB; recombination site for the Gateway® BP reaction BP Clonase™
    480..1181    +  CDS            Superfolder GFP: Superfolder GFP is a basic (constitutively fluorescent) green fluorescent protein published in 2005, derived from Aequorea victoria. It is reported to be a very rapidly-maturing weak dimer.
   1662..1686    -  protein_bind   attB2: mutant version of attB; recombination site for the Gateway® BP reaction BP Clonase™
   1709..1726    -  promoter       T7 promoter (fragment): promoter for bacteriophage T7 RNA polymerase
   1731..1865    -  polyA_signal   SV40 poly(A) signal: SV40 polyadenylation signal
   1978..1996    -  promoter       T3 promoter: promoter for bacteriophage T3 RNA polymerase
   2041..2057    -  protein_bind   lac operator: The lac repressor binds to the lac operator to inhibit transcription in E. coli. This inhibition can be relieved by adding lactose or isopropyl-β-D-thiogalactopyranoside (IPTG). lac repressor encoded by lacI
   2065..2095    -  promoter       lac promoter: promoter for the E. coli lac operon
   2110..2131    -  protein_bind   CAP binding site: CAP binding activates transcription in the presence of cAMP. E. coli catabolite activator protein
   2144..2236    -  CDS            lacI (fragment): lac repressor; lacI; The lac repressor binds to the lac operator to inhibit transcription in E. coli. This inhibition can be relieved by adding lactose or isopropyl-β-D-thiogalactopyranoside (IPTG).
   2419..3007    -  rep_origin     ori: high-copy-number ColE1/pMB1/pBR322/pUC origin of replication
   3178..4038    -  CDS            AmpR: β-lactamase; bla; confers resistance to ampicillin, carbenicillin, and related antibiotics
   4039..4143    -  promoter       AmpR promoter: bla
   4196..4624    -  rep_origin     f1 ori (sequence partly withheld): f1 bacteriophage origin of replication; arrow indicates direction of (+) strand synthesis
   4629..4695    -  CDS            lacZα (fragment): LacZα fragment of β-galactosidase; lacZ fragment
   4702..2       +  promoter       CMV IE94 promoter (across the origin): enhancer/promoter region of simian cytomegalovirus major immediate early transcription unit IE94
>Addgene plasmid #107831 | pHBS1279 TDP43 RRM-GFP G348V | addgene full sequence | sequence record 207969 | Addgene NGS Result
ACCGCCATTCTGCCTGGGGACGTCGGAGCAAGCTTGATTTAGGTGACACTATAGAATACAAGCTACTTGT
TCTTTTTGCAGGATCCCATCGATTCGAATTCAAGGATCAACAAGTTTGTACAAAAAAGCAGGCTGGCGCC
GGTACCACCGGTGCCACCATGGGATCCATGTCTGAATATATTCGGGTAACCGAAGATGAGAACGATGAGC
CCATTGAAATACCATCGGAAGACGATGGGACGGTGCTGCTCTCCACGGTTACAGCCCAGTTTCCAGGGGC
GTGTGGGCTTCGCTACAGGAATCCAGTGTCTCAGTGTATGAGAGGTGTCCGGCTGGTAGAAGGAATTCTG
CATGCCCCAGATGCTGGCTGGGGAAATCTGGTGTATGTTGTCAACTATCCAAAAGATAACAAAAGAAAAA
TGGATGAGACAGATGCTTCATCAGCAGTGAAAGTGAAAAGAGCAGTCCAGAAAACATCCAGTAAAGGAGA
GGAACTATTTACAGGTACTGTGCCTATCAAAGTCGAGCTGGACGGCGACGTAAACGGCCACAAGTTCAGC
GTGCGTGGCGAGGGCGAGGGCGATGCCACCGAGGGCAAGCTGACCCTGAAGTTCATCTGCACCACCGGCA
AGCTGCCGGTGCCGTGGCCGACCCTCGTGACCACCCTGACCTACGGCGTGCAGTGCTTCAGCCGCTACCC
GGACCACATGAAGCGTCACGACTTCTTCAAGTCCGCCATGCCGGAAGGCTACGTCCAGGAGCGCACCATC
GAGTTCAAGGACGACGGCACCTACAAGACCCGCGCGGAGGTGAAGTTCGAGGGCGACACCCTGGTGAACC
GCATCGAGCTGAAGGGCAACGACTTCAAGGAGGACGGCAACATCCTGGGTCACAAGCTGGAGTACAACCA
CAACAGCCACAACGTCCGTATCGAAGCCGACAAGCAGAAGAACGGCATCAAGGCTAACTTCAAGATCCGC
CACAACGTTGAGGACGGCAGCCAGCAGGAAGCCGACCACAAACAGCAGAACACCCCGATCGGCGACGGCC
CGGTGCGCCTGCCGGACAACCACTATCTGAGCACCCAGACCACGCTGAGCAAAGACCCGAACGAGAAGCG
CGATCACATGGTCCTGAAGGAGTTCGTGACGGCAGCCGGTATCACTAAAGGTGAAGATGAAAGTGGATCC
AATGCCGAACCTAAGCACAATAGCAATAGACAGTTAGAAAGAAGTGGAAGATTTGGTGGTAATCCAGGTG
GCTTTGGGAATCAGGGTGGATTTGGTAATAGCAGAGGGGGTGGAGCTGGTTTGGGAAACAATCAAGGTAG
TAATATGGGTGGTGGGATGAACTTTGGTGCGTTCAGCATTAATCCAGCCATGATGGCTGCCGCCCAGGCA
GCACTACAGAGCAGTTGGGGTATGATGGGCATGTTAGCCAGCCAGCAGAACCAGTCAGTCCCATCGGGTA
ATAACCAAAACCAAGGCAACATGCAGAGGGAGCCAAACCAGGCCTTCGGTTCTGGAAATAACTCTTATAG
TGGCTCTAATTCTGGTGCAGCAATTGGTTGGGGATCAGCATCCAATGCAGGGTCGGGCAGTGGTTTTAAT
GGAGGCTTTGGCTCAAGCATGGATTCTAAGTCTTCTGGCTGGGGAATGTAGACCCAGCTTTCTTGTACAA
AGTGGTTGATCCTCTCGAGCCTCTAGAACTATAGTGAGTCGTATTACGTAGATCCAGACATGATAAGATA
CATTGATGAGTTTGGACAAACCACAACTAGAATGCAGTGAAAAAAATGCTTTATTTGTGAAATTTGTGAT
GCTATTGCTTTATTTGTAACCATTATAAGCTGCAATAAACAAGTTAACAACAACAATTGCATTCATTTTA
TGTTTCAGGTTCAGGGGGAGGTGTGGGAGGTTTTTTAATTCGCGGCCGCGGCGCCAATGCATTGGGCCCG
GTACCCAGCTTTTGTTCCCTTTAGTGAGGGTTAATTGCGCGCTTGGCGTAATCATGGTCATAGCTGTTTC
CTGTGTGAAATTGTTATCCGCTCACAATTCCACACAACATACGAGCCGGGAGCATAAAGTGTAAAGCCTG
GGGTGCCTAATGAGTGAGCTAACTCACATTAATTGCGTTGCGCTCACTGCCCGCTTTCCAGTCGGGAAAC
CTGTCGTGCCAGCTGCATTAATGAATCGGCCAACGCGCGGGGAGAGGCGGTTTGCGTATTGGGCGCTCTT
CCGCTTCCTCGCTCACTGACTCGCTGCGCTCGGTCGTTCGGCTGCGGCGAGCGGTATCAGCTCACTCAAA
GGCGGTAATACGGTTATCCACAGAATCAGGGGATAACGCAGGAAAGAACATGTGAGCAAAAGGCCAGCAA
AAGGCCAGGAACCGTAAAAAGGCCGCGTTGCTGGCGTTTTTCCATAGGCTCCGCCCCCCTGACGAGCATC
ACAAAAATCGACGCTCAAGTCAGAGGTGGCGAAACCCGACAGGACTATAAAGATACCAGGCGTTTCCCCC
TGGAAGCTCCCTCGTGCGCTCTCCTGTTCCGACCCTGCCGCTTACCGGATACCTGTCCGCCTTTCTCCCT
TCGGGAAGCGTGGCGCTTTCTCATAGCTCACGCTGTAGGTATCTCAGTTCGGTGTAGGTCGTTCGCTCCA
AGCTGGGCTGTGTGCACGAACCCCCCGTTCAGCCCGACCGCTGCGCCTTATCCGGTAACTATCGTCTTGA
GTCCAACCCGGTAAGACACGACTTATCGCCACTGGCAGCAGCCACTGGTAACAGGATTAGCAGAGCGAGG
TATGTAGGCGGTGCTACAGAGTTCTTGAAGTGGTGGCCTAACTACGGCTACACTAGAAGAACAGTATTTG
GTATCTGCGCTCTGCTGAAGCCAGTTACCTTCGGAAAAAGAGTTGGTAGCTCTTGATCCGGCAAACAAAC
CACCGCTGGTAGCGGTGGTTTTTTTGTTTGCAAGCAGCAGATTACGCGCAGAAAAAAAGGATCTCAAGAA
GATCCTTTGATCTTTTCTACGGGGTCTGACGCTCAGTGGAACGAAAACTCACGTTAAGGGATTTTGGTCA
TGAGATTATCAAAAAGGATCTTCACCTAGATCCTTTTAAATTAAAAATGAAGTTTTAAATCAATCTAAAG
TATATATGAGTAAACTTGGTCTGACAGTTACCAATGCTTAATCAGTGAGGCACCTATCTCAGCGATCTGT
CTATTTCGTTCATCCATAGTTGCCTGACTCCCCGTCGTGTAGATAACTACGATACGGGAGGGCTTACCAT
CTGGCCCCAGTGCTGCAATGATACCGCGAGACCCACGCTCACCGGCTCCAGATTTATCAGCAATAAACCA
GCCAGCCGGAAGGGCCGAGCGCAGAAGTGGTCCTGCAACTTTATCCGCCTCCATCCAGTCTATTAATTGT
TGCCGGGAAGCTAGAGTAAGTAGTTCGCCAGTTAATAGTTTGCGCAACGTTGTTGCCATTGCTACAGGCA
TCGTGGTGTCACGCTCGTCGTTTGGTATGGCTTCATTCAGCTCCGGTTCCCAACGATCAAGGCGAGTTAC
ATGATCCCCCATGTTGTGCAAAAAAGCGGTTAGCTCCTTCGGTCCTCCGATCGTTGTCAGAAGTAAGTTG
GCCGCAGTGTTATCACTCATGGTTATGGCAGCACTGCATAATTCTCTTACTGTCATGCCATCCGTAAGAT
GCTTTTCTGTGACTGGTGAGTACTCAACCAAGTCATTCTGAGAATAGTGTATGCGGCGACCGAGTTGCTC
TTGCCCGGCGTCAATACGGGATAATACCGCGCCACATAGCAGAACTTTAAAAGTGCTCATCATTGGAAAA
CGTTCTTCGGGGCGAAAACTCTCAAGGATCTTACCGCTGTTGAGATCCAGTTCGATGTAACCCACTCGTG
CACCCAACTGATCTTCAGCATCTTTTACTTTCACCAGCGTTTCTGGGTGAGCAAAAACAGGAAGGCAAAA
TGCCGCAAAAAAGGGAATAAGGGCGACACGGAAATGTTGAATACTCATACTCTTCCTTTTTCAATATTAT
TGAAGCATTTATCAGGGTTATTGTCTCATGAGCGGATACATATTTGAATGTATTTAGAAAAATAAACAAA
TAGGGGTTCCGCGCACATTTCCCCGAAAAGTGCCACCTAAATTGTAAGCGTTAATATTTTGTTAAAATTC
GCGTTAAATTTTTGTTAAATCAGCTCATTTTTTAACCAATAGGCCGAAATCGGCAAAATCCCTTATAAAT
CAAAAGAATAGACCGAGATAGGGT
[37 nt withheld, positions 4295-4331]
AAAGAACGTGGACTCCAACGTCAAAGG
[49 nt withheld, positions 4359-4407]
T
[91 nt withheld, positions 4409-4499]
G
[124 nt withheld, positions 4501-4624]
CCCATTCGCCATTCAGGCTGCGCAACTGTTGGGAAGGGCGATCGGTGCGGGCCTCTTCGCTATTACGCCA
GTCGACCGCCAATTCAATATGGCGTATATGGACTCATGCCAATTCAATATGGTGGATCTGGACCTGTGCC
AATTCAATATGGCGTATATGGACTCGTGCCAATTCAATATGGTGGATCTGGACCCCAGCCAATTCAATAT
GGCGGACTTGGCACCATGCCAATTCAATATGGCGGACCTGGCACTGTGCCAACTGGGGAGGGGTCTACTT
GGCACGGTGCCAAGTTTGAGGAGGGGTCTTGGCCCTGTGCCAAGTCCGCCATATTGAATTGGCATGGTGC
CAATAATGGCGGCCATATTGGCTATATGCCAGGATCAATATATAGGCAATATCCAATATGGCCCTATGCC
AATATGGCTATTGGCCAGGTTCAATACTATGTATTGGCCCTATGCCATATAGTATTCCATATATGGGTTT
TCCTATTGACGTAGATAGCCCCTCCCAATGGGCGGTCCCATATACCATATATGGGGCTTCCTAATACCGC
CCATAGCCACTCCCCCATTGACGTCAATGGTCTCTATATATGGTCTTTCCTATTGACGTCATATGGGCGG
TCCTATTGACGTATATGGCGCCTCCCCCATTGACGTCAATTACGGTAAATGGCCCGCCTGGCTCAATGCC
CATTGACGTCAATAGGACCACCCACCATTGACGTCAATGGGATGGCTCATTGCCCATTCATATCCGTTCT
CACGCCCCCTATTGACGTCAATGACGGTAAATGGCCCACTTGGCAGTACATCAATATCTATTAATAGTAA
CTTGGCAAGTACATTACTATTGGAAGTACGCCAGGGTACATTGGCAGTACTCCCATTGACGTCAATGGCG
GTAAATGGCCCGCGATGGCTGCCAAGTACATCCCCATTGACGTCAATGGGGAGGGGCAATGACGCAAATG
GGCGTTCCATTGACGTAAATGGGCGGTAGGCGTGCCTAATGGGAGGTCTATATAAGCAATGCTCGTTTAG
GGA
